>Addgene plasmid #109870 | pHH0103_PABPC1_RRM | addgene full sequence | sequence record 214896 | Addgene NGS Result
TTGACAATTAATCATCGGCTCGTATAATGTGTGGAATTGTGAGCGGATAACAATTTCACACAGGAAACAG
CCAGTCCGTTTAGGTGTTTTCACGAGCACTTCACCAACAAGGACCATAGATTATGAAAATCGAAGAACAC
CATCACCATCACCATTCCAGCGGTAAGCTTATGTCCCCTATACTAGGTTATTGGAAAATTAAGGGCCTTG
TGCAACCCACTCGACTTCTTTTGGAATATCTTGAAGAAAAATATGAAGAGCATTTGTATGAGCGCGATGA
AGGTGATAAATGGCGAAACAAAAAGTTTGAATTGGGTTTGGAGTTTCCCAATCTTCCTTATTATATTGAT
GGTGATGTTAAATTAACACAGTCTATGGCCATCATACGTTATATAGCTGACAAGCACAACATGTTGGGTG
GTTGTCCAAAAGAGCGTGCAGAGATTTCAATGCTTGAAGGAGCGGTTTTGGATATTAGATACGGTGTTTC
GAGAATTGCATATAGTAAAGACTTTGAAACTCTCAAAGTTGATTTTCTTAGCAAGCTACCTGAAATGCTG
AAAATGTTCGAAGATCGTTTATGTCATAAAACATATTTAAATGGTGATCATGTAACCCATCCTGACTTCA
TGTTGTATGACGCTCTTGATGTTGTTTTATACATGGACCCAATGTGCCTGGATGCGTTCCCAAAATTAGT
TTGTTTTAAAAAACGTATTGAAGCTATCCCACAAATTGATAAGTACTTGAAATCCAGCAAGTATATAGCA
TGGCCTTTGCAGGGCTGGCAAGCCACGTTTGGTGGTGGCGACCATCCTCCAAAATCGGATCTGGAAGTTC
TGTTCCAGGGGCCCCTGTCCAGCGGTCTGGTTCCGCGTGGTTCCGGTACCGCGGCCCAGCCGGCCAGTGG
CGTTGGTAACATCTTCATCAAGAACCTGGATAAGTCCATTGACAACAAAGCACTGTATGATACCTTTAGC
GCTTTCGGCAACATCCTGTCTTGCAAAGTGGTTTGTGACGAAAATGGTAGCAAGGGCTACGGTTTTGTCC
ATTTCGAAACGCAGGAAGCGGCCGAACGTGCCATTGAAAAAATGAACGGCATGCTGCTGAATGATCGTAA
AGTCTTTGTGGGTCGCTTCAAGGCGGCCGCATA
[142 nt withheld, positions 1154-1295]
C
[98 nt withheld, positions 1297-1394]
AGTTTGTACTGGTGACGAAACTCAGTGTCTAGCTAGAGTGGC
[149 nt withheld, positions 1437-1585]
T
[41 nt withheld, positions 1587-1627]
T
[62 nt withheld, positions 1629-1690]
A
[35 nt withheld, positions 1692-1726]
CCTCCCTCAATCGGTTGAATGTCGCCCTTTTGTCTTTGGCGCTGGTAAACCATATGAA
[86 nt withheld, positions 1785-1870]
T
[54 nt withheld, positions 1872-1925]
CTAGCGCCGCCCTATACCTTGTCTGCCTCCCCGCGTTGCGTCGCGGTGCATGGAGCCGGGCCACCTCGAC
CTGAATGGAAGCCGGCGGCACCTCGCTAACGGATTCACCACTCCAAGAATTGGAGCCAATCAATTCTTGC
GGAGAACTGTGAATGCGCAAACCAACCCTTGGCAGAACATATCCATCGCGTCCGCCATCTCCAGCAGCCG
CACGCGGCGCATCTCGGGCAGCGTTGGGTCCTGGCCACGGGTGCGCATGATCGTGCTCCTGTCGTTGAGG
ACCCGGCTAGGCTGGCGGGGTTGCCTTACTGGTTAGCAGAATGAATCACCGATACGCGAGCGAACGTGAA
GCGACTGCTGCTGCAAAACGTCTGCGACCTGAGCAACAACATGAATGGTCTTCGGTTTCCGTGTTTCGTA
AAGTCTGGAAACGCGGAAGTCAGCGCCCTGCACCATTATGTTCCGGATCTGCATCGCAGGATGCTGCTGG
CTACCCTGTGGAACACCTACATCTGTATTAACGAAGCGCTGGCATTGACCCTGAGTGATTTTTCTCTGGT
CCCGCCGCATCCATACCGCCAGTTGTTTACCCTCACAACGTTCCAGTAACCGGGCATGTTCATCATCAGT
AACCCGTATCGTGAGCATCCTCTCTCGTTTCATCGGTATCATTACCCCCATGAACAGAAATCCCCCTTAC
ACGGAGGCATCAGTGACCAAACAGGAAAAAACCGCCCTTAACATGGCCCGCTTTATCAGAAGCCAGACAT
TAACGCTTCTGGAGAAACTCAACGAGCTGGACGCGGATGAACAGGCAGACATCTGTGAATCGCTTCACGA
CCACGCTGATGAGCTTTACCGCAGGATCCGCGAAATTGTAAGCGTTAATATTTTGTTAAAATTCGCGTTA
AATTTTTGTTAAATCAGCTCATTTTTTAACCAATAGGCCGAAATCGGCAAAATCCCTTATAAATCAAAAG
AATAGACCGAGATAGGGT
[37 nt withheld, positions 2924-2960]
AAAGAACGTGGACTCCAACGTCAAAGG
[49 nt withheld, positions 2988-3036]
T
[91 nt withheld, positions 3038-3128]
G
[124 nt withheld, positions 3130-3253]
CGCGGATCCTGCCTCGCGCGTTTCGGTGATGACGGTGAAAACCTCTGACACATGCAGCTCCCGGAGACGG
TCACAGCTTGTCTGTAAGCGGATGCCGGGAGCAGACAAGCCCGTCAGGGCGCGTCAGCGGGTGTTGGCGG
GTGTCGGGGCGCAGCCATGACCCAGTCACGTAGCGATAGCGGAGTGTATACTGGCTTAACTATGCGGCAT
CAGAGCAGATTGTACTGAGAGTGCACCATATGCGGTGTGAAATACCGCACAGATGCGTAAGGAGAAAATA
CCGCATCAGGCGCTCTTCCGCTTCCTCGCTCACTGACTCGCTGCGCTCGGTCGTTCGGCTGCGGCGAGCG
GTATCAGCTCACTCAAAGGCGGTAATACGGTTATCCACAGAATCAGGGGATAACGCAGGAAAGAACATGT
GAGCAAAAGGCCAGCAAAAGGCCAGGAACCGTAAAAAGGCCGCGTTGCTGGCGTTTTTCCATAGGCTCCG
CCCCCCTGACGAGCATCACAAAAATCGACGCTCAAGTCAGAGGTGGCGAAACCCGACAGGACTATAAAGA
TACCAGGGTTTCCCCCTGGAAGCTCCCTCGTGCGCTCTCCTGTTCCGACCCTGCCGCTTACCGGATACCT
GTCCGCCTTTCTCCCTTCGGGAAGCGTGGCGCTTTCTCATAGCTCACGCTGTAGGTATCTCAGTTCGGTG
TAGGTCGTTCGCTCCAAGCTGGGCTGTGTGCACGAACCCCCCGTTCAGCCCGACCGCTGCGCCTTATCCG
GTAACTATCGTCTTGAGTCCAACCCGGTAAGACACGACTTATCGCCACTGGCAGCAGCCACTGGTAACAG
GATTAGCAGAGCGAGGTATGTAGGCGGTGCTACAGAGTTCTTGAAGTGGTGGCCTAACTACGGCTACACT
AGAAGGACAGTATTTGGTATCTGCGCTCTGCTGAAGCCAGTTACCTTCGGAAAAAGAGTTGGTAGCTCTT
GATCCGGCAAACAAACCACCGCTGGTAGCGGTGGTTTTTTTGTTTGCAAGCAGCAGATTACGCGCAGAAA
AAAAGGATCTCAAGAAGATCCTTTGATCTTTTCTACGGGGTCTGACGCTCAGTGGAACGAAAACTCACGT
TAAGGGATTTTGGTCATGAGATTATCAAAAAGGATCTTCACCTAGATCCTTTTAAATTAAAAATGAAGTT
TTAAATCAATCTAAAGTATATATGAGTAAACTTGGTCTGACAGTTACCAATGCTTAATCAGTGAGGCACC
TATCTCAGCGATCTGTCTATTTCGTTCATCCATAGTTGCCTGACTCCCCGTCGTGTAGATAACTACGATA
CGGGAGGGCTTACCATCTGGCCCCAGTGCTGCAATGATACCGCGAGACCCACGCTCACCGGCTCCAGATT
TATCAGCAATAAACCAGCCAGCCGGAAGGGCCGAGCGCAGAAGTGGTCCTGCAACTTTATCCGCCTCCAT
CCAGTCTATTAATTGTTGCCGGGAAGCTAGAGTAAGTAGTTCGCCAGTTAATAGTTTGCGCAACGTTGTT
GCCATTGCTGCAGGCATCGTGGTGTCACGCTCGTCGTTTGGTATGGCTTCATTCAGCTCCGGTTCCCAAC
GATCAAGGCGAGTTACATGATCCCCCATGTTGTGCAAAAAAGCGGTTAGCTCCTTCGGTCCTCCGATCGT
TGTCAGAAGTAAGTTGGCCGCAGTGTTATCACTCATGGTTATGGCAGCACTGCATAATTCTCTTACTGTC
ATGCCATCCGTAAGATGCTTTTCTGTGACTGGTGAGTACTCAACCAAGTCATTCTGAGAATAGTGTATGC
GGCGACCGAGTTGCTCTTGCCCGGCGTCAACACGGGATAATACCGCGCCACATAGCAGAACTTTAAAAGT
GCTCATCATTGGAAAACGTTCTTCGGGGCGAAAACTCTCAAGGATCTTACCGCTGTTGAGATCCAGTTCG
ATGTAACCCACTCGTGCACCCAACTGATCTTCAGCATCTTTTACTTTCACCAGCGTTTCTGGGTGAGCAA
AAACAGGAAGGCAAAATGCCGCAAAAAAGGGAATAAGGGCGACACGGAAATGTTGAATACTCATACTCTT
CCTTTTTCAATATTATTGAAGCATTTATCAGGGTTATTGTCTCATGAGCGGATACATATTTGAATGTATT
TAGAAAAATAAACAAATAGGGGTTCCGCGCACATTTCCCCGAAAAGTGCCACCTGACGTCTAAGAAACCA
TTATTATCATGACATTAACCTATAAAAATAGGCGTATCACGAGGCCCTTTCGTCTTCAAGAATTCCCGAC
ACCATCGAATGGTGCAAAACCTTTCGCGGTATGGCATGATAGCGCCCGGAAGAGAGTCAATTCAGGGTGG
TGAATGTGAAACCAGTAACGTTATACGATGTCGCAGAGTATGCCGGTGTCTCTTATCAGACCGTTTCCCG
CGTGGTGAACCAGGCCAGCCACGTTTCTGCGAAAACGCGGGAAAAAGTGGAAGCGGCGATGGCGGAGCTG
AATTACATTCCCAACCGCGTGGCACAACAACTGGCGGGCAAACAGTCGTTGCTGATTGGCGTTGCCACCT
CCAGTCTGGCCCTGCACGCGCCGTCGCAAATTGTCGCGGCGATTAAATCTCGCGCCGATCAACTGGGTGC
CAGCGTGGTGGTGTCGATGGTAGAACGAAGCGGCGTCGAAGCCTGTAAAGCGGCGGTGCACAATCTTCTC
GCGCAACGCGTCAGTGGGCTGATCATTAACTATCCGCTGGATGACCAGGATGCCATTGCTGTGGAAGCTG
CCTGCACTAATGTTCCGGCGTTATTTCTTGATGTCTCTGACCAGACACCCATCAACAGTATTATTTTCTC
CCATGAAGACGGTACGCGACTGGGCGTGGAGCATCTGGTCGCATTGGGTCACCAGCAAATCGCGCTGTTA
GCGGGCCCATTAAGTTCTGTCTCGGCGCGTCTGCGTCTGGCTGGCTGGCATAAATATCTCACTCGCAATC
AAATTCAGCCGATAGCGGAACGGGAAGGCGACTGGAGTGCCATGTCCGGTTTTCAACAAACCATGCAAAT
GCTGAATGAGGGCATCGTTCCCACTGCGATGCTGGTTGCCAACGATCAGATGGCGCTGGGCGCAATGCGC
GCCATTACCGAGTCCGGGCTGCGCGTTGGTGCGGATATCTCGGTAGTGGGATACGACGATACCGAAGACA
GCTCATGTTATATCCCGCCGTTAACCACCATCAAACAGGATTTTCGCCTGCTGGGGCAAACCAGCGTGGA
CCGCTTGCTGCAACTCTCTCAGGGCCAGGCGGTGAAGGGCAATCAGCTGTTGCCCGTCTCACTGGTGAAA
AGAAAAACCACCCTGGCGCCCAATACGCAAACCGCCTCTCCCCGCGCGTTGGCCGATTCATTAATGCAGC
TGGCACGACAGGTTTCCCGACTGGAAAGCGGGCAGTGAGCGCAACGCAATTAATGTAAGTTAGCTCACTC
ATTAGGCACAATTCTCATGTTTGACAGCTTATCATCGACTGCACGGTGCACCAATGCTTCTGGCGTCAGG
CAGCCATCGGAAGCTGTGGTATGGCTGTGCAGGTCGTAAATCACTGCATAATTCGTGTCGCTCAAGGCGC
ACTCCCGTTCTGGATAATGTTTTTTGCGCCGACATCATAACGGTTCTGGCAAATATTCTGAAATGAGCTG
Features (pLannotate 1.2.2; 21 found; start..end, strand, type, name):
      1..29      +  promoter       tac promoter: strong E. coli promoter; hybrid between the trp and lac UV5 promoters
     37..53      +  protein_bind   lac operator: The lac repressor binds to the lac operator to inhibit transcription in E. coli. This inhibition can be relieved by adding lactose or isopropyl-β-D-thiogalactopyranoside (IPTG). lac repressor encoded by lacI
    138..155     +  CDS            6xHis: 6xHis affinity tag
    171..824     +  CDS            GST26_SCHJA: Experimental evidence at protein level: Swiss-Prot protein existence level 1. GST isoenzymes appear to play a central role in the parasite detoxification system. Other functions are also suspected including a role in increasing the solubility of haematin in the parasite gut. From Schistosoma japonicum (Blood fluke).
    906..1145    +  CDS            PABPC1L2A (fragment): PAP1M_HUMAN - Also known as PABPC1L2, RBM32A. Experimental evidence at transcript level: Swiss-Prot protein existence level 2. From Homo sapiens (Human).
   1158..1205    +  terminator     fd terminator (sequence withheld): central terminator from bacteriophage fd (Otsuka and Kunisawa, 1982)
   1210..1422    +  CDS            M13 gene III (fragment) (sequence partly withheld): pIII; III; minor coat protein
   1437..1907    +  CDS            M13 gene III (fragment) (sequence partly withheld): pIII; III; minor coat protein
   1929..1999    +  CDS            TcR (fragment): tetracycline efflux protein; tet; confers resistance to tetracycline
   2241..2621    -  CDS            YPB1_ECOLX: Protein predicted: Swiss-Prot protein existence level 4. From Escherichia coli.
   2638..2789    +  CDS            rop (fragment): Rop protein, which maintains plasmids at low copy number; rop
   2825..3253    -  rep_origin     f1 ori (sequence partly withheld): f1 bacteriophage origin of replication; arrow indicates direction of (+) strand synthesis
   3262..3301    +  CDS            rop (fragment): Rop protein, which maintains plasmids at low copy number; rop
   3403..3543    +  misc_feature   bom: basis of mobility region from pBR322
   3729..4316    -  rep_origin     ori: high-copy-number ColE1/pMB1/pBR322/pUC origin of replication
   4487..5347    -  CDS            AmpR: β-lactamase; bla; confers resistance to ampicillin, carbenicillin, and related antibiotics
   5348..5452    -  promoter       AmpR promoter: bla
   5561..5638    +  promoter       lacIq promoter: lacI (mutant); In the lacIq allele, a single base change in the promoter boosts expression of the lacI gene about 10-fold.
   5639..6721    +  CDS            lacI: lac repressor; lacI; The lac repressor binds to the lac operator to inhibit transcription in E. coli. This inhibition can be relieved by adding lactose or isopropyl-β-D-thiogalactopyranoside (IPTG).
   6734..6755    +  protein_bind   CAP binding site: CAP binding activates transcription in the presence of cAMP. E. coli catabolite activator protein
   6774..6791    +  promoter       tet promoter (fragment): E. coli promoter for tetracycline efflux protein gene
