[The description below was written by a language model from this plasmid's Addgene catalogue record and pLannotate feature annotations shown in this document.]
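Description:
pHH0103_PABPC1_RRM is a bacterial expression plasmid of about 7 kb, built on the pHH0103 backbone, for producing and purifying an RNA recognition motif (RRM) domain of human poly(A)-binding protein PABPC1 in E. coli. It replicates from a ColE1/pMB1-type origin with the pBR322 bom region, and it is catalogued as low copy. Selection is by ampicillin through the β-lactamase gene and its own promoter. An f1 phage origin is also present; it interrupts the rop coding sequence, which survives only as two fragments.

The expression cassette is driven by the IPTG-inducible tac promoter with a lac operator. The plasmid also carries lacI under the lacIq promoter, which supplies enough repressor to keep expression off until induction. The open reading frame begins with a 6xHis tag, followed by Schistosoma japonicum glutathione S-transferase and then the insert, which was cloned between SfiI and NotI sites. The product is therefore a His-GST–RRM fusion that can be purified on nickel or glutathione resin. The annotation software labelled the roughly 240 bp insert as a fragment of the paralogue PABPC1L2A, which probably reflects sequence similarity among PABP family RRMs, since the catalogue entry identifies it as PABPC1.

An fd terminator lies immediately downstream of the insert. Beyond it are fragments of M13 gene III, plus remnants of a tetracycline resistance gene and tet promoter. These appear to be leftovers of a phagemid ancestry and not functional parts of the expression unit. The associated publication is a large-scale survey of high-affinity ligands for peptide recognition modules, which suggests the purified domain served as a target protein in that kind of binding work.
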