Addgene plasmid #109870: pHH0103_PABPC1_RRM
Purpose: Protein expression and purification of PABPC1_RRM
Depositing lab: Sachdev Sidhu. Depositing organization: University of Toronto. Publication: Large-scale survey and database of high affinity ligands for peptide recognition modules. Teyra J, Kelil A, Jain S, Helmy M, Jajodia R, Hooda Y, Gu J, D'Cruz AA, Nicholson SE, Min J, Sudol M, Kim PM, Bader GD, Sidhu SS. Mol Syst Biol. 2020 Dec;16(12):e9310. doi: 10.15252/msb.20199310. PubMed 33438817.
Backbone
  Vector backbone: pHH0103
  Vector type: Bacterial Expression
Growth in bacteria
  Bacterial resistance: Ampicillin, 100 μg/mL
  Growth temperature: 37°C
  Growth strain: DH5alpha
  Copy number: Low Copy
Gene/Insert
  Gene/Insert name: PABPC1_RRM
  Species: H. sapiens (human)
  Entrez Gene: PABPC1 (a.k.a. PAB1, PABP, PABP1, PABPC2, PABPL1)
  Cloning method: Restriction Enzyme; 5′ cloning site Sfi1 (unknown if destroyed); 3′ cloning site Not1 (unknown if destroyed)
Terms and licenses: Academic/Nonprofit Terms; Industry Terms: Not Available to Industry
How to cite: pHH0103_PABPC1_RRM was a gift from Sachdev Sidhu (Addgene plasmid # 109870 ; http://n2t.net/addgene:109870 ; RRID:Addgene_109870)
