>Addgene plasmid #109870 | pHH0103_PABPC1_RRM | depositor partial sequence | sequence record 206822 | pHH0103_PABPC1_RRM sequence 258 bps
GGCCCAGCCGGCCAGTGGCGTTGGTAACATCTTCATCAAGAACCTGGATAAGTCCATTGACAACAAAGCA
CTGTATGATACCTTTAGCGCTTTCGGCAACATCCTGTCTTGCAAAGTGGTTTGTGACGAAAATGGTAGCA
AGGGCTACGGTTTTGTCCATTTCGAAACGCAGGAAGCGGCCGAACGTGCCATTGAAAAAATGAACGGCAT
GCTGCTGAATGATCGTAAAGTCTTTGTGGGTCGCTTCAAGGCGGCCGC
